Addgene plasmid #125026: p5E-0.349cldn15la
Purpose: Five prime entry vector containing 349bp cldn15la promoter from zebrafish. Drives expression in intestinal epithelial cells.
Depositing lab: John Rawls. Depositing organization: Duke University. Publication: Intestinal Serum amyloid A suppresses systemic neutrophil activation and bactericidal activity in response to microbiota colonization. Murdoch CC, Espenschied ST, Matty MA, Mueller O, Tobin DM, Rawls JF. PLoS Pathog. 2019 Mar 7;15(3):e1007381. doi: 10.1371/journal.ppat.1007381. eCollection 2019 Mar. PubMed 30845179.
Backbone
  Vector backbone: p5E-Fse-Asc 381
  Backbone size w/o insert (bp): 2663
  Total vector size (bp): 3012
Growth in bacteria
  Bacterial resistance: Kanamycin, 50 μg/mL
  Growth temperature: 37°C
  Growth strain: DH5alpha
  Copy number: Unknown
Gene/Insert
  Gene/Insert name: Claudin 15-like a (alt name: cldn15la)
  Species: D. rerio (zebrafish)
  Insert size (bp): 349
  Entrez Gene: cldn15la (a.k.a. cldn10, cldn10l, cldn10l1a)
  Cloning method: Restriction Enzyme; 5′ cloning site FseI (not destroyed); 3′ cloning site AscI (not destroyed)
  Sequencing primers: 5′ M13F; 3′ M13R
Terms and licenses: Academic/Nonprofit Terms; Industry Terms: Not Available to Industry
How to cite: p5E-0.349cldn15la was a gift from John Rawls (Addgene plasmid # 125026 ; http://n2t.net/addgene:125026 ; RRID:Addgene_125026)
