[The description below was written by a language model from this plasmid's Addgene catalogue record and pLannotate feature annotations shown in this document.]
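Description:
p5E-0.349cldn15la is a 5′ entry clone for multisite Gateway assembly, built on the p5E-Fse-Asc backbone. It carries a 349 bp promoter fragment from the zebrafish claudin 15-like a gene (cldn15la). The plasmid is small, about 3.0 kb in total, with roughly 2.66 kb of backbone. It is propagated in E. coli from a high-copy ColE1/pUC-type origin under kanamycin selection provided by an aminoglycoside phosphotransferase (KanR) gene. The promoter fragment was inserted by restriction cloning between FseI and AscI sites, both of which are retained, so the fragment can be excised or swapped.

In the sequenced record the insert region lies between Gateway recombination sequences. These are annotated as an attL-type fragment overlapping an attB4 core on the upstream side and attR1 on the downstream side. This pattern is consistent with the attL4/attR1 flanks expected of a 5′ element entry clone. In an LR reaction these sites place the promoter upstream of a middle-entry coding sequence and a 3′ element within a destination vector. The rrnB T1 and T2 terminators sit upstream of the cassette, where they insulate it from read-through transcription in bacteria. The short lacI and lacZα fragments and the T7 promoter are backbone remnants rather than functional payload, and M13 primer sites are listed for sequencing across the insert.

The plasmid contains no reporter or coding payload of its own. It serves as a modular regulatory element that, according to the record, drives expression in intestinal epithelial cells, and it is used to build zebrafish transgenes with intestine-restricted expression of a gene of interest. The final destination vector and the transgenesis system are not stated in the record.
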