Features (pLannotate 1.2.2; 10 found; start..end, strand, type, name):
    121..213     +  CDS            lacI (fragment): lac repressor; lacI; The lac repressor binds to the lac operator to inhibit transcription in E. coli. This inhibition can be relieved by adding lactose or isopropyl-β-D-thiogalactopyranoside (IPTG).
    268..295     -  terminator     rrnB T2 terminator: transcription terminator T2 from the E. coli rrnB gene
    427..470     +  terminator     rrnB T1 terminator: Escherichia coli rrnB; transcription terminator T1 from the E. coli rrnB gene
    517..553     -  CDS            lacZα (fragment): LacZα fragment of β-galactosidase; lacZ fragment
    592..677     +  protein_bind   attL1 (fragment): mutant version of attL; recombination site for the Gateway® LR reaction LR Clonase™
    668..688     +  protein_bind   attB4: mutant version of attB; core recombination site for the Gateway® BP reaction BP Clonase™
   1054..1177    +  protein_bind   attR1: mutant version of attR; recombination site for the Gateway® LR reaction LR Clonase™
   1250..1268    -  promoter       T7 promoter: promoter for bacteriophage T7 RNA polymerase
   1402..2211    +  CDS            KanR: aminoglycoside phosphotransferase; aph(3')-Ia; confers resistance to kanamycin in bacteria or G418 (Geneticin®) in eukaryotes
   2358..2946    +  rep_origin     ori: high-copy-number ColE1/pMB1/pBR322/pUC origin of replication
>Addgene plasmid #125026 | p5E-0.349cldn15la | addgene full sequence | sequence record 244354 | Addgene NGS Result
CTTTCCTGCGTTATCCCCTGATTCTGTGGATAACCGTATTACCGCCTTTGAGTGAGCTGATACCGCTCGC
CGCAGCCGAACGACCGAGCGCAGCGAGTCAGTGAGCGAGGAAGCGGAAGAGCGCCCAATACGCAAACCGC
CTCTCCCCGCGCGTTGGCCGATTCATTAATGCAGCTGGCACGACAGGTTTCCCGACTGGAAAGCGGGCAG
TGAGCGCAACGCAATTAATACGCGTACCGCTAGCCAGGAAGAGTTTGTAGAAACGCAAAAAGGCCATCCG
TCAGGATGGCCTTCTGCTTAGTTTGATGCCTGGCAGTTTATGGCGGGCGTCCTGCCCGCCACCCTCCGGG
CCGTTGCTTCACAACGTTCAAATCCGCTCCCGGCGGATTTGTCCTACTCAGGAGAGCGTTCACCGACAAA
CAACAGATAAAACGAAAGGCCCAGTCTTCCGACTGAGCCTTTCGTTTTATTTGATGCCTGGCAGTTCCCT
ACTCTCGCGTTAACGCTAGCATGGATGTTTTCCCAGTCACGACGTTGTAAAACGACGGCCAGTCTTAAGC
TCGGGCCCGAGTTAACGCTACCATGGAGCTCCAAATAATGATTTTATTTTGACTGATAGTGACCTGTTCG
TTGCAACAAATTGATAAGCAATGCTTTTTTATAATGCCAACTTTGTATAGAAAAGTTGGGCCGGCCGCTG
TTCACAGTGATTCCCTCACTAATGGTAGTTTATCTGGCGACTAAGATTACTTATTTTCAATGCAGCCATA
TATCAGTTTCAATACAATCAGAGTGAAACTCCAACCATATATGATAACCAAACATGGTAATGGTGTTATC
AGGGTAAATGTGTGTGTCTCGCTAGACAAAATGCTCACACCCATCATCAACTCATAAGCTGGACAGGGTG
CGGCGATGGCTTTATGACCCTCCAGAAGGTTGAAGTCCTGCAGCTCAACAGAAGAGCAATCCAAACCCAT
CGATCAGGAGCAAGAACAGGACACCTATACAGATTCTTCCCTTGAATTTTGGATTTCTGAGGTTGGGCGC
GCCCAAGTTTGTACAAAAAAGTTGAACGAGAAACGTAAAATGATATAAATATCAATATATTAAATTAGAT
TTTGCATAAAAAACAGACTACATAATACTGTAAAACACAACATATGCAGTCACTATGAACCAACTACTTA
GATGGTATTAGTGACCTGTAGAATTCGAGCTCTAGAGCTGCAGGGCGGCCGCGATATCCCCTATAGTGAG
TCGTATTACATGGTCATAGCTGTTTCCTGGCAGCTCTGGCCCGTGTCTCAAAATCTCTGATGTTACATTG
CACAAGATAAAAATATATCATCATGAACAATAAAACTGTCTGCTTACATAAACAGTAATACAAGGGGTGT
TATGAGCCATATTCAACGGGAAACGTCGAGGCCGCGATTAAATTCCAACATGGATGCTGATTTATATGGG
TATAAATGGGCTCGCGATAATGTCGGGCAATCAGGTGCGACAATCTATCGCTTGTATGGGAAGCCCGATG
CGCCAGAGTTGTTTCTGAAACATGGCAAAGGTAGCGTTGCCAATGATGTTACAGATGAGATGGTCAGACT
AAACTGGCTGACGGAATTTATGCCTCTTCCGACCATCAAGCATTTTATCCGTACTCCTGATGATGCATGG
TTACTCACCACTGCGATCCCCGGAAAAACAGCATTCCAGGTATTAGAAGAATATCCTGATTCAGGTGAAA
ATATTGTTGATGCGCTGGCAGTGTTCCTGCGCCGGTTGCATTCGATTCCTGTTTGTAATTGTCCTTTTAA
CAGCGATCGCGTATTTCGTCTCGCTCAGGCGCAATCACGAATGAATAACGGTTTGGTTGATGCGAGTGAT
TTTGATGACGAGCGTAATGGCTGGCCTGTTGAACAAGTCTGGAAAGAAATGCATAAACTTTTGCCATTCT
CACCGGATTCAGTCGTCACTCATGGTGATTTCTCACTTGATAACCTTATTTTTGACGAGGGGAAATTAAT
AGGTTGTATTGATGTTGGACGAGTCGGAATCGCAGACCGATACCAGGATCTTGCCATCCTATGGAACTGC
CTCGGTGAGTTTTCTCCTTCATTACAGAAACGGCTTTTTCAAAAATATGGTATTGATAATCCTGATATGA
ATAAATTGCAGTTTCATTTGATGCTCGATGAGTTTTTCTAATCAGAATTGGTTAATTGGTTGTAACACTG
GCAGAGCATTACGCTGACTTGACGGGACGGCGCAAGCTCATGACCAAAATCCCTTAACGTGAGTTACGCG
TCGTTCCACTGAGCGTCAGACCCCGTAGAAAAGATCAAAGGATCTTCTTGAGATCCTTTTTTTCTGCGCG
TAATCTGCTGCTTGCAAACAAAAAAACCACCGCTACCAGCGGTGGTTTGTTTGCCGGATCAAGAGCTACC
AACTCTTTTTCCGAAGGTAACTGGCTTCAGCAGAGCGCAGATACCAAATACTGTTCTTCTAGTGTAGCCG
TAGTTAGGCCACCACTTCAAGAACTCTGTAGCACCGCCTACATACCTCGCTCTGCTAATCCTGTTACCAG
TGGCTGCTGCCAGTGGCGATAAGTCGTGTCTTACCGGGTTGGACTCAAGACGATAGTTACCGGATAAGGC
GCAGCGGTCGGGCTGAACGGGGGGTTCGTGCACACAGCCCAGCTTGGAGCGAACGACCTACACCGAACTG
AGATACCTACAGCGTGAGCTATGAGAAAGCGCCACGCTTCCCGAAGGGAGAAAGGCGGACAGGTATCCGG
TAAGCGGCAGGGTCGGAACAGGAGAGCGCACGAGGGAGCTTCCAGGGGGAAACGCCTGGTATCTTTATAG
TCCTGTCGGGTTTCGCCACCTCTGACTTGAGCGTCGATTTTTGTGATGCTCGTCAGGGGGGCGGAGCCTA
TGGAAAAACGCCAGCAACGCGGCCTTTTTACGGTTCCTGGCCTTTTGCTGGCCTTTTGCTCACATGTT
