>Addgene plasmid #125026 | p5E-0.349cldn15la | depositor partial sequence | sequence record 238943 | M13F, cldn15la promoter insert
GCTGTTCACAGTGATTCCCTCACTAATGGTAGTTTATCTGGCGACTAAGATTACTTATTTTCAATGCAGC
CATATATCAGTTTCAATACAATCAGAGTGAAACTCCAACCATATATGATAACCAAACATGGTAATGGTGT
TATCAGGGTAAATGTGTGTGTCTCGCTAGACAAAATGCTCACACCCATCATCAACTCATAAGCTGGACAG
GGTGCGGCGATGGCTTTATGACCCTCCAGAAGGTTGAAGTCCTGCAGCTCAACAGAAGAGCAATCCAAAC
CCATCGATCAGGAGCAAGAACAGGACACCTATACAGATTCTTCCCTTGAATTTTGGATTTCTGAGGTTG
